Addgene plasmid #222713: pCDFDuet-AtUBC8-S
Purpose: Expression AtUBC8-S in in bacterial cells
Depositing lab: Lei Wu. Depositing organization: Lanzhou University. Publication: A Bacterial Platform for Studying Ubiquitination Cascades Anchored by SCF-Type E3 Ubiquitin Ligases. Pu ZX, Wang JL, Li YY, Liang LY, Tan YT, Wang ZH, Li BL, Guo GQ, Wang L, Wu L. Biomolecules. 2024 Sep 25;14(10):1209. doi: 10.3390/biom14101209. PubMed 39456142.
Backbone
  Vector backbone: pCDFDuet-1
  Vector type: Bacterial Expression
Growth in bacteria
  Bacterial resistance: Spectinomycin, 50 μg/mL
  Growth temperature: 37°C
  Growth strain: DH5alpha
  Copy number: Unknown
Gene/Insert
  Gene/Insert name: AtUBC8
  Species: A. thaliana (mustard weed)
  Entrez Gene: UBC8 (a.k.a. AT5G41700, ARABIDOPSIS THALIANA UBIQUITIN CONJUGATING ENZYME 8, ATUBC8, MBK23.24, MBK23_24, UBIQUITIN CONJUGATING ENZYME, ubiquitin conjugating enzyme 8)
  Tag / fusion protein: S-Tag (C terminal on insert)
Terms and licenses: Academic/Nonprofit Terms; Industry Terms: Not Available to Industry
How to cite: pCDFDuet-AtUBC8-S was a gift from Lei Wu (Addgene plasmid # 222713 ; http://n2t.net/addgene:222713 ; RRID:Addgene_222713)
