[The description below was written by a language model from this plasmid's Addgene catalogue record and pLannotate feature annotations shown in this document.]
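Description:
pCDFDuet-AtUBC8-S is a bacterial expression plasmid built on the pCDFDuet-1 backbone, a dual-cassette T7 vector designed for co-expression in E. coli. It replicates from the CloDF13 (CDF) origin, which is compatible with other common origin classes, so it can be maintained alongside additional plasmids in the same cell. Selection relies on the aadA (SmR) gene, which confers spectinomycin and streptomycin resistance. The backbone also carries lacI under its own promoter, supplying the lac repressor needed to keep the T7lac promoters off until induction. The short annotated tetracycline-resistance fragments appear to be backbone remnants rather than a functional marker.

The insert is Arabidopsis thaliana UBC8, a ubiquitin-conjugating (E2) enzyme that accepts ubiquitin from the E1 and transfers it to target proteins. In the 4,307 nt sequenced record, the UBC8 coding sequence sits in the first expression cassette, downstream of a T7 promoter, lac operator and the T7 gene 10 ribosome binding site, and is followed closely by an S-Tag, consistent with the catalogued C-terminal S-Tag fusion used for detection or affinity capture. The second T7 promoter/lac operator unit has no annotated gene; only the vector's own S-Tag sequence and the T7 terminator are annotated there, so that cassette appears to be empty. Expression requires a host supplying T7 RNA polymerase and is inducible with IPTG.

The associated publication describes a bacterial platform for reconstituting ubiquitination cascades anchored by SCF-type E3 ligases. In that context, this plasmid would plausibly provide the E2 component alongside compatible plasmids encoding other pathway members, although the record itself states only bacterial expression of AtUBC8-S.
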