Features (pLannotate 1.2.2; 18 found; start..end, strand, type, name):
      8..43      -  CDS            TcR (fragment): tetracycline efflux protein; tet; confers resistance to tetracycline
     46..64      +  promoter       T7 promoter: promoter for bacteriophage T7 RNA polymerase
     65..89      +  protein_bind   lac operator: The lac repressor binds to the lac operator to inhibit transcription in E. coli. This inhibition can be relieved by adding lactose or isopropyl-β-D-thiogalactopyranoside (IPTG). lac repressor encoded by lacI
    104..126     +  RBS            RBS: efficient ribosome binding site from bacteriophage T7 gene 10 (Olins and Rangwala, 1989)
    181..624     +  CDS            UBC8: UBC8_ARATH - Also known as UBC4A. Experimental evidence at protein level: Swiss-Prot protein existence level 1. Accepts the ubiquitin from the E1 complex and catalyzes its covalent attachment to other proteins. Mediates the selective degradation of short-lived and abnormal proteins. From Arabidopsis thaliana (Mouse-ear cress).
    637..678     +  CDS            S-Tag (fragment): affinity and epitope tag derived from pancreatic ribonuclease A
    802..820     +  promoter       T7 promoter: promoter for bacteriophage T7 RNA polymerase
    821..845     +  protein_bind   lac operator: The lac repressor binds to the lac operator to inhibit transcription in E. coli. This inhibition can be relieved by adding lactose or isopropyl-β-D-thiogalactopyranoside (IPTG). lac repressor encoded by lacI
    954..995     +  CDS            S-Tag (fragment): affinity and epitope tag derived from pancreatic ribonuclease A
   1025..1042    +  CDS            SET1 (fragment): solubility-enhancement tag derived from T7 phage gene 10B
   1050..1097    +  terminator     T7 terminator: transcription terminator for bacteriophage T7 RNA polymerase
   1268..2059    -  CDS            SmR: aminoglycoside adenylyltransferase (Murphy, 1985); aadA; confers resistance to spectinomycin and streptomycin
   2060..2151    -  promoter       AmpR promoter: bla
   2199..2937    -  rep_origin     CloDF13 ori: Plasmids containing the CloDF13 (CDF) origin of replication can be propagated in E. coli cells that contain additional plasmids with compatible origins.
   3034..3098    -  CDS            TcR (fragment): tetracycline efflux protein; tet; confers resistance to tetracycline
   3113..3134    -  protein_bind   CAP binding site: CAP binding activates transcription in the presence of cAMP. E. coli catabolite activator protein
   3147..4229    -  CDS            lacI: lac repressor; lacI; The lac repressor binds to the lac operator to inhibit transcription in E. coli. This inhibition can be relieved by adding lactose or isopropyl-β-D-thiogalactopyranoside (IPTG).
   4230..4307    -  promoter       lacI promoter: lacI
>Addgene plasmid #222713 | pCDFDuet-AtUBC8-S | addgene full sequence | sequence record 459913 | Addgene NGS Result
CGGGATCTCGACGCTCTCCCTTATGCGACTCCTGCATTAGGAAATTAATACGACTCACTATAGGGGAATT
GTGAGCGGATAACAATTCCCCTGTAGAAATAATTTTGTTTAACTTTAATAAGGAGATATACCATGGGCAG
CAGCCATCACCATCATCACCACAGCCAGGATCCGAATTCCATGGCTTCGAAACGGATCTTGAAGGAGCTG
AAGGATCTCCAGAAAGACCCTCCAACCTCCTGCAGTGCAGGTCCAGTTGCTGAAGACATGTTTCATTGGC
AAGCTACAATTATGGGTCCTGCAGAGAGTCCGTATTCAGGCGGTGTGTTTCTCGTTACCATTCACTTCCC
TCCGGACTATCCATTCAAACCACCAAAGGTTGCATTTAGGACGAAGGTGTTTCACCCTAATATCAACAGC
AACGGAAGCATTTGCCTTGACATTTTGAAAGAACAATGGAGCCCTGCCCTCACCATTTCCAAGGTGTTGC
TCTCGATATGTTCGCTGTTAACAGATCCAAATCCAGATGACCCTTTGGTACCAGAGATTGCACACATGTA
CAAAACCGACAGAGCCAAATACGAGGCTACTGCAAGAAACTGGACTCAGAAGTATGCCATGGGCCTCGAG
TCTGGTAAAGAAACCGCTGCTGCGAAATTTGAACGCCAGCACATGGACTCGTCTACTAGCGCAGCTTAAG
AATTCGAGCTCGGCGCGCCTGCAGGTCGACAAGCTTGCGGCCGCATAATGCTTAAGTCGAACAGAAAGTA
ATCGTATTGTACACGGCCGCATAATCGAAATTAATACGACTCACTATAGGGGAATTGTGAGCGGATAACA
ATTCCCCATCTTAGTATATTAGTTAAGTATAAGAAGGAGATATACATATGGCAGATCTCAATTGGATATC
GGCCGGCCACGCGATCGCTGACGTCGGTACCCTCGAGTCTGGTAAAGAAACCGCTGCTGCGAAATTTGAA
CGCCAGCACATGGACTCGTCTACTAGCGCAGCTTAATTAACCTAGGCTGCTGCCACCGCTGAGCAATAAC
TAGCATAACCCCTTGGGGCCTCTAAACGGGTCTTGAGGGGTTTTTTGCTGAAACCTCAGGCATTTGAGAA
GCACACGGTCACACTGCTTCCGGTAGTCAATAAACCGGTAAACCAGCAATAGACATAAGCGGCTATTTAA
CGACCCTGCCCTGAACCGACGACCGGGTCATCGTGGCCGGATCTTGCGGCCCCTCGGCTTGAACGAATTG
TTAGACATTATTTGCCGACTACCTTGGTGATCTCGCCTTTCACGTAGTGGACAAATTCTTCCAACTGATC
TGCGCGCGAGGCCAAGCGATCTTCTTCTTGTCCAAGATAAGCCTGTCTAGCTTCAAGTATGACGGGCTGA
TACTGGGCCGGCAGGCGCTCCATTGCCCAGTCGGCAGCGACATCCTTCGGCGCGATTTTGCCGGTTACTG
CGCTGTACCAAATGCGGGACAACGTAAGCACTACATTTCGCTCATCGCCAGCCCAGTCGGGCGGCGAGTT
CCATAGCGTTAAGGTTTCATTTAGCGCCTCAAATAGATCCTGTTCAGGAACCGGATCAAAGAGTTCCTCC
GCCGCTGGACCTACCAAGGCAACGCTATGTTCTCTTGCTTTTGTCAGCAAGATAGCCAGATCAATGTCGA
TCGTGGCTGGCTCGAAGATACCTGCAAGAATGTCATTGCGCTGCCATTCTCCAAATTGCAGTTCGCGCTT
AGCTGGATAACGCCACGGAATGATGTCGTCGTGCACAACAATGGTGACTTCTACAGCGCGGAGAATCTCG
CTCTCTCCAGGGGAAGCCGAAGTTTCCAAAAGGTCGTTGATCAAAGCTCGCCGCGTTGTTTCATCAAGCC
TTACGGTCACCGTAACCAGCAAATCAATATCACTGTGTGGCTTCAGGCCGCCATCCACTGCGGAGCCGTA
CAAATGTACGGCCAGCAACGTCGGTTCGAGATGGCGCTCGATGACGCCAACTACCTCTGATAGTTGAGTC
GATACTTCGGCGATCACCGCTTCCCTCATACTCTTCCTTTTTCAATATTATTGAAGCATTTATCAGGGTT
ATTGTCTCATGAGCGGATACATATTTGAATGTATTTAGAAAAATAAACAAATAGCTAGCTCACTCGGTCG
CTACGCTCCGGGCGTGAGACTGCGGCGGGCGCTGCGGACACATACAAAGTTACCCACAGATTCCGTGGAT
AAGCAGGGGACTAACATGTGAGGCAAAACAGCAGGGCCGCGCCGGTGGCGTTTTTCCATAGGCTCCGCCC
TCCTGCCAGAGTTCACATAAACAGACGCTTTTCCGGTGCATCTGTGGGAGCCGTGAGGCTCAACCATGAA
TCTGACAGTACGGGCGAAACCCGACAGGACTTAAAGATCCCCACCGTTTCCGGCGGGTCGCTCCCTCTTG
CGCTCTCCTGTTCCGACCCTGCCGTTTACCGGATACCTGTTCCGCCTTTCTCCCTTACGGGAAGTGTGGC
GCTTTCTCATAGCTCACACACTGGTATCTCGGCTCGGTGTAGGTCGTTCGCTCCAAGCTGGGCTGTAAGC
AAGAACTCCCCGTTCAGCCCGACTGCTGCGCCTTATCCGGTAACTGTTCACTTGAGTCCAACCCGGAAAA
GCACGGTAAAACGCCACTGGCAGCAGCCATTGGTAACTGGGAGTTCGCAGAGGATTTGTTTAGCTAAACA
CGCGGTTGCTCTTGAAGTGTGCGCCAAAGTCCGGCTACACTGGAAGGACAGATTTGGTTGCTGTGCTCTG
CGAAAGCCAGTTACCACGGTTAAGCAGTTCCCCAACTGACTTAACCTTCGATCAAACCACCTCCCCAGGT
GGTTTTTTCGTTTACAGGGCAAAAGATTACGCGCAGAAAAAAAGGATCTCAAGAAGATCCTTTGATCTTT
TCTACTGAACCGCTCTAGATTTCAGTGCAATTTATCTCTTCAAATGTAGCACCTGAAGTCAGCCCCATAC
GATATAAGTTGTAATTCTCATGTTAGTCATGCCCCGCGCCCACCGGAAGGAGCTGACTGGGTTGAAGGCT
CTCAAGGGCATCGGTCGAGATCCCGGTGCCTAATGAGTGAGCTAACTTACATTAATTGCGTTGCGCTCAC
TGCCCGCTTTCCAGTCGGGAAACCTGTCGTGCCAGCTGCATTAATGAATCGGCCAACGCGCGGGGAGAGG
CGGTTTGCGTATTGGGCGCCAGGGTGGTTTTTCTTTTCACCAGTGAGACGGGCAACAGCTGATTGCCCTT
CACCGCCTGGCCCTGAGAGAGTTGCAGCAAGCGGTCCACGCTGGTTTGCCCCAGCAGGCGAAAATCCTGT
TTGATGGTGGTTAACGGCGGGATATAACATGAGCTGTCTTCGGTATCGTCGTATCCCACTACCGAGATGT
CCGCACCAACGCGCAGCCCGGACTCGGTAATGGCGCGCATTGCGCCCAGCGCCATCTGATCGTTGGCAAC
CAGCATCGCAGTGGGAACGATGCCCTCATTCAGCATTTGCATGGTTTGTTGAAAACCGGACATGGCACTC
CAGTCGCCTTCCCGTTCCGCTATCGGCTGAATTTGATTGCGAGTGAGATATTTATGCCAGCCAGCCAGAC
GCAGACGCGCCGAGACAGAACTTAATGGGCCCGCTAACAGCGCGATTTGCTGGTGACCCAATGCGACCAG
ATGCTCCACGCCCAGTCGCGTACCGTCTTCATGGGAGAAAATAATACTGTTGATGGGTGTCTGGTCAGAG
ACATCAAGAAATAACGCCGGAACATTAGTGCAGGCAGCTTCCACAGCAATGGCATCCTGGTCATCCAGCG
GATAGTTAATGATCAGCCCACTGACGCGTTGCGCGAGAAGATTGTGCACCGCCGCTTTACAGGCTTCGAC
GCCGCTTCGTTCTACCATCGACACCACCACGCTGGCACCCAGTTGATCGGCGCGAGATTTAATCGCCGCG
ACAATTTGCGACGGCGCGTGCAGGGCCAGACTGGAGGTGGCAACGCCAATCAGCAACGACTGTTTGCCCG
CCAGTTGTTGTGCCACGCGGTTGGGAATGTAATTCAGCTCCGCCATCGCCGCTTCCACTTTTTCCCGCGT
TTTCGCAGAAACGTGGCTGGCCTGGTTCACCACGCGGGAAACGGTCTGATAAGAGACACCGGCATACTCT
GCGACATCGTATAACGTTACTGGTTTCACATTCACCACCCTGAATTGACTCTCTTCCGGGCGCTATCATG
CCATACCGCGAAAGGTTTTGCGCCATTCGATGGTGTC
